>Addgene plasmid #226897 | pAM253 | addgene full sequence | sequence record 451049 | Addgene NGS Result
TGTCCCTCCTGTTCAGCTACTGACGGGGTGGTGCGTAACGGCAAAAGCACCGCCGGACATCAGCGCTAGC
GGAGTGTATACTGGCTTACTATGTTGGCACTGATGAGGGTGTCAGTGAAGTGCTTCATGTGGCAGGAGAA
AAAAGGCTGCACCGGTGCGTCAGCAGAATATGTGATACAGGATATATTCCGCTTCCTCGCTCACTGACTC
GCTACGCTCGGTCGTTCGACTGCGGCGAGCGGAAATGGCTTACGAACGGGGCGGAGATTTCCTGGAAGAT
GCCAGGAAGATACTTAACAGGGAAGTGAGAGGGCCGCGGCAAAGCCGTTTTTCCATAGGCTCCGCCCCCC
TGACAAGCATCACGAAATCTGACGCTCAAATCAGTGGTGGCGAAACCCGACAGGACTATAAAGATACCAG
GCGTTTCCCCCTGGCGGCTCCCTCGTGCGCTCTCCTGTTCCTGCCTTTCGGTTTACCGGTGTCATTCCGC
TGTTATGGCCGCGTTTGTCTCATTCCACGCCTGACACTCAGTTCCGGGTAGGCAGTTCGCTCCAAGCTGG
ACTGTATGCACGAACCCCCCGTTCAGTCCGACCGCTGCGCCTTATCCGGTAACTATCGTCTTGAGTCCAA
CCCGGAAAGACATGCAAAAGCACCACTGGCAGCAGCCACTGGTAATTGATTTAGAGGAGTTAGTCTTGAA
GTCATGCGCCGGTTAAGGCTAAACTGAAAGGACAAGTTTTGGTGACTGCGCTCCTCCAAGCCAGTTACCT
CGGTTCAAAGAGTTGGTAGCTCAGAGAACCTTCGAAAAACCGCCCTGCAAGGCGGTTTTTTCGTTTTCAG
AGCAAGAGATTACGCGCAGACCAAAACGATCTCAAGAAGATCATCTTATTAATCAGATAAAATATTTCTA
GATTTCAGTGCAATTTATCTCTTCAAATGTAGCACCTGAAGTCAGCCCCATACGATATAAGTTGTAATTC
TCATGTTAGTCATGCCCCGCGCCCACCGGAAGGAGCTGACTGGGTTGAAGGCTCTCAAGGGCATCGGTCG
AGATCCCGGTGCCTAATGAGTGAGCTAACTTACATTAATTGCGTTGCGCTCACTGCCCGCTTTCCAGTCG
GGAAACCTGTCGTGCCAGCTGCATTAATGAATCGGCCAACGCGCGGGGAGAGGCGGTTTGCGTATTGGGC
GCCAGGGTGGTTTTTCTTTTCACCAGTGAGACGGGCAACAGCTGATTGCCCTTCACCGCCTGGCCCTGAG
AGAGTTGCAGCAAGCGGTCCACGCTGGTTTGCCCCAGCAGGCGAAAATCCTGTTTGATGGTGGTTAACGG
CGGGATATAACATGAGCTGTCTTCGGTATCGTCGTATCCCACTACCGAGATGTCCGCACCAACGCGCAGC
CCGGACTCGGTAATGGCGCGCATTGCGCCCAGCGCCATCTGATCGTTGGCAACCAGCATCGCAGTGGGAA
CGATGCCCTCATTCAGCATTTGCATGGTTTGTTGAAAACCGGACATGGCACTCCAGTCGCCTTCCCGTTC
CGCTATCGGCTGAATTTGATTGCGAGTGAGATATTTATGCCAGCCAGCCAGACGCAGACGCGCCGAGACA
GAACTTAATGGGCCCGCTAACAGCGCGATTTGCTGGTGACCCAATGCGACCAGATGCTCCACGCCCAGTC
GCGTACCGTCTTCATGGGAGAAAATAATACTGTTGATGGGTGTCTGGTCAGAGACATCAAGAAATAACGC
CGGAACATTAGTGCAGGCAGCTTCCACAGCAATGGCATCCTGGTCATCCAGCGGATAGTTAATGATCAGC
CCACTGACGCGTTGCGCGAGAAGATTGTGCACCGCCGCTTTACAGGCTTCGACGCCGCTTCGTTCTACCA
TCGACACCACCACGCTGGCACCCAGTTGATCGGCGCGAGATTTAATCGCCGCGACAATTTGCGACGGCGC
GTGCAGGGCCAGACTGGAGGTGGCAACGCCAATCAGCAACGACTGTTTGCCCGCCAGTTGTTGTGCCACG
CGGTTGGGAATGTAATTCAGCTCCGCCATCGCCGCTTCCACTTTTTCCCGCGTTTTCGCAGAAACGTGGC
TGGCCTGGTTCACCACGCGGGAAACGGTCTGATAAGAGACACCGGCATACTCTGCGACATCGTATAACGT
TACTGGTTTCACATTCACCACCCTGAATTGACTCTCTTCCGGGCGCTATCATGCCATACCGCGAAAGGTT
TTGCGCCATTCGATGGTGTCCGGGATCTCGACGCTCTCCCTTATGCGACTCCTGCATTAGGAAATTAATA
CGACTCACTATAGGGGAATTGTGAGCGGATAACAATTCCCCTGTAGAAATAATTTTGTTTAACTTTAATA
AGGAGATATACCATGAGTGCGATTAAGCCAGACATGAAGATCAAACTCCGTATGGAAGGCAACGTAAACG
GGCACCACTTTGTGATCGACGGAGATGGTACAGGCAAGCCTTTTGAGGGAAAACAGAGTATGGATCTTGA
AGTCAAAGAGGGCGGACCTCTGCCTTTTGCCTTTGATATCCTGACCACTGCATTCCATTACGGCAACAGG
GTATTCGCCAAATATCCAGACAACATACAAGACTATTTTAAGCAGTCGTTTCCTAAGGGGTATTCGTGGG
AACGAAGCTTGACTTTCGAAGACGGGGGCATTTGCAACGCCAGAAACGACATAACAATGGAAGGGGACAC
TTTCTATAATAAAGTTCGATTTTATGGTACCAACTTTCCCGCCAATGGTCCAGTTATGCAGAAGAAGACG
CTGAAATGGGAGCCCTCCACTGAGAAAATGTATGTGCGTGATGGAGTGCTGACGGGTGATATTGAGATGG
CTTTGTTGCTTGAAGGAAATGCCCATTACCGATGTGACTTCAGAACTACTTACAAAGCTAAGGAGAAGGG
TGTCAAGTTACCAGGCGCCCACTTTGTGGACCACTGCATTGAGATTTTAAGCCATGACAAAGATTACAAC
AAGGTTAAGCTGTATGAGCATGCTGTTGCTCATTCTGGATTGCCTGACAATGCCAGACGACTGGAAGTCC
TGTTCCAAGGTCCGGGCAGCAGCGATTATAAGGATGACGATGACAAGCATCACCATCATCACCACTGATT
AATTAACCTAGGCTGCTGCCACCGCTGAGCAATAACTAGCATAACCCCTTGGGGCCTCTAAACGGGTCTT
GAGGGGTTTTTTGCTGAAACCTCAGGCATTTGAGAAGCACACGGTCACACTGCTTCCGGTAGTCAATAAA
CCGGTAAACCAGCAATAGACATAAGCGGCTATTTAACGACCCTGCCCTGAACCGACGACCGGGTCGAATT
TGCTTTCGAATTTCTGCCATTCATCCGCTTATTATCACTTATTCAGGCGTAGCAACCAGGCGTTTAAGGG
CACCAATAACTGCCTTAAAAAAATTACGCCCCGCCCTGCCACTCATCGCAGTACTGTTGTAATTCATTAA
GCATTCTGCCGACATGGAAGCCATCACAAACGGCATGATGAACCTGAATCGCCAGCGGCATCAGCACCTT
GTCGCCTTGCGTATAATATTTGCCCATAGTGAAAACGGGGGCGAAGAAGTTGTCCATATTGGCCACGTTT
AAATCAAAACTGGTGAAACTCACCCAGGGATTGGCTGAGACGAAAAACATATTCTCAATAAACCCTTTAG
GGAAATAGGCCAGGTTTTCACCGTAACACGCCACATCTTGCGAATATATGTGTAGAAACTGCCGGAAATC
GTCGTGGTATTCACTCCAGAGCGATGAAAACGTTTCAGTTTGCTCATGGAAAACGGTGTAACAAGGGTGA
ACACTATCCCATATCACCAGCTCACCGTCTTTCATTGCCATACGGAACTCCGGATGAGCATTCATCAGGC
GGGCAAGAATGTGAATAAAGGCCGGATAAAACTTGTGCTTATTTTTCTTTACGGTCTTTAAAAAGGCCGT
AATATCCAGCTGAACGGTCTGGTTATAGGTACATTGAGCAACTGACTGAAATGCCTCAAAATGTTCTTTA
CGATGCCATTGGGATATATCAACGGTGGTATATCCAGTGATTTTTTTCTCCATTTTAGCTTCCTTAGCTC
CTGAAAATCTCGATAACTCAAAAAATACGCCCGGTAGTGATCTTATTTCATTATGGTGAAAGTTGGAACC
TCTTACGTGCCGATCAACGTCTCATTTTCGCCAAAAGTTGGCCCAGGGCTTCCCGGTATCAACAGGGACA
CCAGGATTTATTTATTCTGCGAAGTGATCTTCCGTCACAGGTATTTATTCGGCGCAAAGTGCGTCGGGTG
ATGCTGCCAACTTACTGATTTAGTGTATGATGGTGTTTTTGAGGTGCTCCAGTGGCTTCTGTTTCTATCA
GC
Features (pLannotate 1.2.2; 17 found; start..end, strand, type, name):
    187..242     -  rep_origin     RSF ori (fragment): Plasmids containing the RSF 1030 origin of replication can be propagated in E. coli cells that contain additional plasmids with compatible origins.
    330..875     -  rep_origin     p15A ori: Plasmids containing the medium-copy-number p15A origin of replication can be propagated in E. coli cells that contain a second plasmid with the ColE1 origin.
    987..1051    -  CDS            TcR (fragment): tetracycline efflux protein; tet; confers resistance to tetracycline
   1066..1087    -  protein_bind   CAP binding site: CAP binding activates transcription in the presence of cAMP. E. coli catabolite activator protein
   1100..2182    -  CDS            lacI: lac repressor; lacI; The lac repressor binds to the lac operator to inhibit transcription in E. coli. This inhibition can be relieved by adding lactose or isopropyl-β-D-thiogalactopyranoside (IPTG).
   2183..2260    -  promoter       lacI promoter: lacI
   2268..2303    -  CDS            TcR (fragment): tetracycline efflux protein; tet; confers resistance to tetracycline
   2306..2324    +  promoter       T7 promoter: promoter for bacteriophage T7 RNA polymerase
   2325..2349    +  protein_bind   lac operator: The lac repressor binds to the lac operator to inhibit transcription in E. coli. This inhibition can be relieved by adding lactose or isopropyl-β-D-thiogalactopyranoside (IPTG). lac repressor encoded by lacI
   2364..2386    +  RBS            RBS: efficient ribosome binding site from bacteriophage T7 gene 10 (Olins and Rangwala, 1989)
   2393..3070    +  CDS            mEos3.2: mEos3.2 is a photoconvertible green/yellow fluorescent protein published in 2012, derived from Lobophyllia hemprichii. It is reported to be a rapidly-maturing monomer with moderate acid sensitivity.
   3110..3127    +  CDS            3xFLAG (fragment): three tandem FLAG® epitope tags, followed by an enterokinase cleavage site
   3161..3178    +  CDS            SET1 (fragment): solubility-enhancement tag derived from T7 phage gene 10B
   3186..3233    +  terminator     T7 terminator: transcription terminator for bacteriophage T7 RNA polymerase
   3457..4113    -  CDS            cat: CAT_ECOLX - Experimental evidence at protein level: Swiss-Prot protein existence level 1. This enzyme is an effector of chloramphenicol resistance in bacteria. From Escherichia coli. This protein is used as a marker in many commonly used cloning vectors, such as pACYC184.
   4114..4216    -  promoter       cat promoter: promoter of the E. coli cat gene encoding chloramphenicol acetyltransferase
   4337..68      +  mobile_element IS1 (fragment) (across the origin): prokaryotic transposable element IS1
