[The description below was written by a language model from this plasmid's Addgene catalogue record and pLannotate feature annotations shown in this document.]
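Description:
pAM253 is a bacterial expression plasmid built on the pACYCDuet backbone for producing a tagged version of the photoconvertible fluorescent protein mEos3.2 in E. coli. It replicates from the p15A origin, which is compatible with ColE1-type plasmids and so allows co-maintenance with a second expression vector. Selection is by chloramphenicol through the cat gene and its native promoter. The catalogue lists the plasmid as high copy, although p15A is generally regarded as a medium- to low-copy origin. The short RSF ori, TcR and IS1 fragments in the annotation appear to be partial sequence matches within the backbone rather than functional elements.

The expression cassette has a T7 promoter followed by a lac operator and the T7 gene 10 ribosome binding site, then the mEos3.2 coding sequence and a T7 terminator. The plasmid also carries lacI under its own promoter, so transcription is repressed until induction with IPTG, and it requires a host that supplies T7 RNA polymerase. According to the record, the insert is fused at its C terminus to a PreScission protease site, a GSS linker, a FLAG epitope and a 6xHis tag. The annotation picks up only a FLAG-like fragment, plus a short downstream match labelled SET1 that lies about where the His tag would be expected and may be a misassignment. The tags allow affinity purification and immunodetection, and the protease site permits removal of the tail.

The record does not state a specific use. The associated publication concerns the translocase and unfoldase activity of the AAA+ ATPase Msp1, so the purified protein may have served as a fluorescent model substrate or control for unfolding assays.
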