Addgene plasmid #226897: pAM253
Purpose: mEOS3.2-PSP-GSS-FLAG-6xHis
Depositing lab: Andreas Martin. Depositing organization: University of California, Berkeley. Publication: The AAA+ ATPase Msp1 is a processive protein translocase with robust unfoldase activity. Castanzo DT, LaFrance B, Martin A. Proc Natl Acad Sci U S A. 2020 Jun 30;117(26):14970-14977. doi: 10.1073/pnas.1920109117. Epub 2020 Jun 15. PubMed 32541053.
Backbone
  Vector backbone: pACYCDuet
  Vector type: Bacterial Expression
Growth in bacteria
  Bacterial resistance: Chloramphenicol, 25 μg/mL
  Growth temperature: 37°C
  Growth strain: DH5alpha
  Copy number: High Copy
Gene/Insert
  Gene/Insert name: mEOS3.2
  Promoter: T7
  Tag / fusion protein: Prescission GSS-FLAG-6xHis (C terminal on insert)
  Cloning method: Unknown
  Sequencing primers: 5′ T7
Terms and licenses: Academic/Nonprofit Terms; Industry Terms: Not Available to Industry
How to cite: pAM253 was a gift from Andreas Martin (Addgene plasmid # 226897 ; http://n2t.net/addgene:226897 ; RRID:Addgene_226897)
